Addgene plasmid #200371: pHiUGE HA-epitope donor ORF0
Purpose: Tagging endogenously expressed proteins with HA epitope, C-terminal
Depositing lab: Scott Soderling. Depositing organization: Duke University. Publication: Plug-and-Play Protein Modification Using Homology-Independent Universal Genome Engineering. Gao Y, Hisey E, Bradshaw TWA, Erata E, Brown WE, Courtland JL, Uezu A, Xiang Y, Diao Y, Soderling SH. Neuron. 2019 Aug 21;103(4):583-597.e8. doi: 10.1016/j.neuron.2019.05.047. Epub 2019 Jul 1. PubMed 31272828.
Backbone
  Vector backbone: pHiUGE
  Vector type: Mammalian Expression
Growth in bacteria
  Bacterial resistance: Ampicillin, 100 μg/mL
  Growth temperature: 30°C
  Growth strain: NEB Stable
  Copy number: Unknown
Gene/Insert
  Gene/Insert name: HA epitope
  Species: Other
  Mutation: NA
  Cloning method: Unknown
Terms and licenses: Academic/Nonprofit Terms; Industry Terms: Not Available to Industry
How to cite: pHiUGE HA-epitope donor ORF0 was a gift from Scott Soderling (Addgene plasmid # 200371 ; http://n2t.net/addgene:200371 ; RRID:Addgene_200371)
