[The description below was written by a language model from this plasmid's Addgene catalogue record and pLannotate feature annotations shown in this document.]
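Description:
pHiUGE HA-epitope donor ORF0 is a small (about 3.4 kb) AAV-format donor plasmid from the Homology-independent Universal Genome Engineering (HiUGE) system, catalogued as a mammalian expression vector on the pHiUGE backbone. Its stated purpose is C-terminal tagging of endogenously expressed proteins with an HA epitope. In bacteria it is maintained through a high-copy ColE1/pUC-type origin and selected with ampicillin via the bla gene under its own promoter. An f1 origin and short remnants of pBR322 bom and rop sequences are also present in the backbone.

The functional region lies between AAV2 inverted terminal repeats, one annotated as intact and the other only as short fragments, which is common for ITRs in sequencing-derived records. ITRs allow the intervening cassette to be packaged into recombinant AAV for delivery to cells. Inside them, a human U6 RNA polymerase III promoter drives a guide RNA built on the Streptococcus pyogenes Cas9 scaffold. The roughly 165 nt stretch between the scaffold and the downstream ITR carries no annotation and is the most likely location of the HA payload, but the feature table does not identify the HA sequence, the guide's spacer, or any flanking cleavage sites.

In a homology-independent strategy, a donor of this kind supplies a payload without homology arms, which can be inserted at a Cas9-induced break in a target gene. No Cas9 coding sequence is annotated here, so the nuclease, and presumably a gene-specific guide, must come from elsewhere. The "ORF0" in the name suggests one of a set of reading-frame variants used to keep the tag in frame with the target, though the record does not define the term.
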