Features (pLannotate 1.2.2; 12 found; start..end, strand, type, name):
     12..39      +  repeat_region  AAV2 ITR (fragment): inverted terminal repeat of adeno-associated virus serotype 2 inverted
     68..95      +  repeat_region  AAV2 ITR (fragment): inverted terminal repeat of adeno-associated virus serotype 2 inverted
    145..385     +  promoter       U6 promoter: RNA polymerase III promoter for human U6 snRNA
    414..489     +  misc_RNA       gRNA scaffold: guide RNA scaffold for the Streptococcus pyogenes CRISPR/Cas9 system
    655..795     +  repeat_region  AAV2 ITR: inverted terminal repeat of adeno-associated virus serotype 2 inverted
    800..851     -  misc_feature   bom (fragment): basis of mobility region from pBR322
    870..1325    +  rep_origin     f1 ori (sequence partly withheld): f1 bacteriophage origin of replication; arrow indicates direction of (+) strand synthesis
   1326..1375    -  misc_feature   bom (fragment): basis of mobility region from pBR322
   1477..1512    -  CDS            rop (fragment): Rop protein, which maintains plasmids at low copy number; rop
   1607..1711    +  promoter       AmpR promoter: bla
   1712..2572    +  CDS            AmpR: β-lactamase; bla; confers resistance to ampicillin, carbenicillin, and related antibiotics
   2743..3331    +  rep_origin     ori: high-copy-number ColE1/pMB1/pBR322/pUC origin of replication
>Addgene plasmid #200371 | pHiUGE HA-epitope donor ORF0 | addgene full sequence | sequence record 397504 | Addgene NGS Result
CCTGCAGGCAGCTGCGCGCTCGCTCGCTCACTGAGGCCGCCCGGGCGTCGGGCGACCTTTGGTCGCCCGG
CCTCAGTGAGCGAGCGAGCGCGCAGAGAGGGAGTGGCCAACTCCATCACTAGGGGTTCCTGCGGCCGCAC
GCGTGAGGGCCTATTTCCCATGATTCCTTCATATTTGCATATACGATACAAGGCTGTTAGAGAGATAATT
GGAATTAATTTGACTGTAAACACAAAGATATTAGTACAAAATACGTGACGTAGAAAGTAATAATTTCTTG
GGTAGTTTGCAGTTTTAAAATTATGTTTTAAAATGGACTATCATATGCTTACCGTAACTTGAAAGTATTT
CGATTTCTTGGCTTTATATATCTTGTGGAAAGGACGAAACACCGACGCTTCCGAGTACGGTACGTTTTAG
AGCTAGAAATAGCAAGTTAAAATAAGGCTAGTCCGTTATCAACTTGAAAAAGTGGCACCGAGTCGGTGCT
TTTTTTCTAGACCTGTACCGTACTCGGAAGCGTCGGATCCATACCCTTACGATGTACCGGATTACGCATA
GCTAGCTAGCTAGAGCATAGTCAGGAACGTCATAGGGATAAAGCTCGAGCCTGTACCGTACTCGGAAGCG
TCCACGTGCGGACCGAGCGGCCGCAGGAACCCCTAGTGATGGAGTTGGCCACTCCCTCTCTGCGCGCTCG
CTCGCTCACTGAGGCCGGGCGACCAAAGGTCGCCCGACGCCCGGGCTTTGCCCGGGCGGCCTCAGTGAGC
GAGCGAGCGCGCAGCTGCCTGCAGGGGCGCCTGATGCGGTATTTTCTCCTTACGCATCTGTGCGGTATTT
CACACCGCATA
[95 nt withheld, positions 852-946]
T
[46 nt withheld, positions 948-993]
C
[141 nt withheld, positions 995-1135]
CCTTTGACGTTGGAGTCCACGTTCTTT
[37 nt withheld, positions 1163-1199]
ACTCTATCTCGGGCTATTCTTTTGATTTATAAGGGATTTTGCCGATTTCGGTCTATTGGTTAAAAAATGA
GCTGATTTAACAAAAATTTAACGCGAATTTTAACAAAATATTAACGTTTACAATTTTATGGTGCACTCTC
AGTACAATCTGCTCTGATGCCGCATAGTTAAGCCAGCCCCGACACCCGCCAACACCCGCTGACGCGCCCT
GACGGGCTTGTCTGCTCCCGGCATCCGCTTACAGACAAGCTGTGACCGTCTCCGGGAGCTGCATGTGTCA
GAGGTTTTCACCGTCATCACCGAAACGCGCGAGACGAAAGGGCCTCGTGATACGCCTATTTTTATAGGTT
AATGTCATGATAATAATGGTTTCTTAGACGTCAGGTGGCACTTTTCGGGGAAATGTGCGCGGAACCCCTA
TTTGTTTATTTTTCTAAATACATTCAAATATGTATCCGCTCATGAGACAATAACCCTGATAAATGCTTCA
ATAATATTGAAAAAGGAAGAGTATGAGTATTCAACATTTCCGTGTCGCCCTTATTCCCTTTTTTGCGGCA
TTTTGCCTTCCTGTTTTTGCTCACCCAGAAACGCTGGTGAAAGTAAAAGATGCTGAAGATCAGTTGGGTG
CACGAGTGGGTTACATCGAACTGGATCTCAACAGCGGTAAGATCCTTGAGAGTTTTCGCCCCGAAGAACG
TTTTCCAATGATGAGCACTTTTAAAGTTCTGCTATGTGGCGCGGTATTATCCCGTATTGACGCCGGGCAA
GAGCAACTCGGTCGCCGCATACACTATTCTCAGAATGACTTGGTTGAGTACTCACCAGTCACAGAAAAGC
ATCTTACGGATGGCATGACAGTAAGAGAATTATGCAGTGCTGCCATAACCATGAGTGATAACACTGCGGC
CAACTTACTTCTGACAACGATCGGAGGACCGAAGGAGCTAACCGCTTTTTTGCACAACATGGGGGATCAT
GTAACTCGCCTTGATCGTTGGGAACCGGAGCTGAATGAAGCCATACCAAACGACGAGCGTGACACCACGA
TGCCTGTAGCAATGGCAACAACGTTGCGCAAACTATTAACTGGCGAACTACTTACTCTAGCTTCCCGGCA
ACAATTAATAGACTGGATGGAGGCGGATAAAGTTGCAGGACCACTTCTGCGCTCGGCCCTTCCGGCTGGC
TGGTTTATTGCTGATAAATCTGGAGCCGGTGAGCGTGGGTCTCGCGGTATCATTGCAGCACTGGGGCCAG
ATGGTAAGCCCTCCCGTATCGTAGTTATCTACACGACGGGGAGTCAGGCAACTATGGATGAACGAAATAG
ACAGATCGCTGAGATAGGTGCCTCACTGATTAAGCATTGGTAACTGTCAGACCAAGTTTACTCATATATA
CTTTAGATTGATTTAAAACTTCATTTTTAATTTAAAAGGATCTAGGTGAAGATCCTTTTTGATAATCTCA
TGACCAAAATCCCTTAACGTGAGTTTTCGTTCCACTGAGCGTCAGACCCCGTAGAAAAGATCAAAGGATC
TTCTTGAGATCCTTTTTTTCTGCGCGTAATCTGCTGCTTGCAAACAAAAAAACCACCGCTACCAGCGGTG
GTTTGTTTGCCGGATCAAGAGCTACCAACTCTTTTTCCGAAGGTAACTGGCTTCAGCAGAGCGCAGATAC
CAAATACTGTTCTTCTAGTGTAGCCGTAGTTAGGCCACCACTTCAAGAACTCTGTAGCACCGCCTACATA
CCTCGCTCTGCTAATCCTGTTACCAGTGGCTGCTGCCAGTGGCGATAAGTCGTGTCTTACCGGGTTGGAC
TCAAGACGATAGTTACCGGATAAGGCGCAGCGGTCGGGCTGAACGGGGGGTTCGTGCACACAGCCCAGCT
TGGAGCGAACGACCTACACCGAACTGAGATACCTACAGCGTGAGCTATGAGAAAGCGCCACGCTTCCCGA
AGGGAGAAAGGCGGACAGGTATCCGGTAAGCGGCAGGGTCGGAACAGGAGAGCGCACGAGGGAGCTTCCA
GGGGGAAACGCCTGGTATCTTTATAGTCCTGTCGGGTTTCGCCACCTCTGACTTGAGCGTCGATTTTTGT
GATGCTCGTCAGGGGGGCGGAGCCTATGGAAAAACGCCAGCAACGCGGCCTTTTTACGGTTCCTGGCCTT
TTGCTGGCCTTTTGCTCACATGT
